>Addgene plasmid #233672 | CT361 | addgene full sequence | sequence record 464962 | Addgene NGS Result
CCCTTTTCCCTTACGTTATGCTTGTGAATTTTTAGCCCAAGTGTTTGCCATCCACGTCAACAAGGAGGTC
GAGCTGGACAACCAGATGGTGGAGAAGAACATTTTACGTACCCAGACACTCCTCTGCGACATGCTCATGA
GGGACGCTCCCCTCGGCATCGTGAGCCAGTCCCCCAATATTATGGATTTAGTCAAGTGCGACGGCGCCGC
CTTATTATACAAGGACAAGATCTGGAAGCTGGGCACCACCCCTAGCGAGTTCCATTTACAAGAAATCGCT
TCTTGGCTGTGTGAGTACCACATGGATTCCACCGGTTTAAGCACCGATTCTTTACACGACGCTGGCTTTC
CTAGGGCTTTATCTTTAGGCGACAGCGTCTGCGGAATGGCTGCCGTTCGTATCAGCAGCAAAGATATGAT
TTTCTGGTTTCGTTCCCATACCGCCGGCGAAGTGAGATGGGGCGGCGCCAAACACGACCCCGATGATAGG
GACGATGCCAGAAGGATGCACCCCAGATCCTCCTTCAAGGCTTTTCTGGAGGTGGTGAAGACCAGAAGCT
TACCTTGGAAGGACTACGAAATGGATGCCATCCACTCTTTACAGCTCATCTTACGTAACGCCTTTAAGGA
CAGCGAGACCACCGACGTGAACACAAAGGTGATCTATAGCAAGCTCAACGATCTCAAGATTGATGGAATC
CAATCCGGAGGGTCTGGCTCCGGATCAAGTGGTGGCAGCGGTACCCGCCCTTCTGACTCCAATGCTGTGT
CCCTGGTGATGAGGAGAATCAGAAAGGAGAATGTGGATGCTGGGGAGAGAGCCAAGCAGGCCCTGGCCTT
TGAACGCACTGACTTTGACCAAGTCAGATCCCTGATGGAGAACTCTGACAGATGCCAGGACATCAGGAAC
CTGGCCTTCCTGGGCATTGCCTACAACACCCTGCTGCGCATTGCCGAAATTGCCAGAATCAGAGTGAAGG
ACATCTCCCGCACCGATGGTGGGAGAATGCTGATCCACATTGGCAGGACCAAGACCCTGGTGTCCACAGC
TGGTGTGGAGAAGGCCCTGTCCCTGGGGGTTACCAAGCTGGTGGAGAGATGGATCTCTGTGTCTGGTGTG
GCTGATGACCCCAACAACTACCTGTTCTGCCGGGTCAGAAAGAATGGTGTGGCTGCCCCTTCTGCCACCT
CCCAACTGTCCACCCGGGCCCTGGAAGGGATCTTTGAGGCCACCCACCGCCTGATCTATGGTGCCAAGGA
TGACTCTGGGCAGAGATACCTGGCCTGGTCTGGCCACTCTGCCAGAGTGGGTGCTGCCAGGGACATGGCC
AGGGCTGGTGTGTCCATCCCTGAAATCATGCAGGCTGGTGGCTGGACCAATGTGAACATTGTGATGAACT
ACATCAGAAACCTGGACTCTGAGACTGGGGCCATGGTGAGGCTGCTCGAGGATGGGGACCCCAAGAAAAA
GCGGAAGGTGTGAGAATTCCTGTGCCTTCTAGTTGCCAGCCATCTGTTGTTTGCCCCTCCCCCGTGCCTT
CCTTGACCCTGGAAGGTGCCACTCCCACTGTCCTTTCCTAATAAAATGAGGAAATTGCATCGCATTGTCT
GAGTAGGTGTCATTCTATTCTGGGGGGTGGGGTGGGGCAGGACAGCAAGGGGGAGGATTGGGAAGACAAT
AGCAGGCATGCTGGGGATGCGGTGGGCTCTATGGCTTCTGAGGCGGAAAGAACCAGCTGGGGCTCTAGGG
GGTATCCCCACGCGCCCTGTAGCGTGTACCGCTGGGAGTTCGTAGACGGAAACAAACGCAGAATCCAAGC
GCGGCCGCCCAGGATACATAGATTACCACAACTCCGAGCCCTTCCACCGCTAGCGCACTCCTCAGGTGCA
GGCTGCCTATCAGAAGGTGGTGGCTGGTGTGGCCAATGCCCTGGCTCACAAATACCACTGAGATCTTTTT
CCCTCTGCCAAAAATTATGGGGACATCATGAAGCCCCTTGAGCATCTGACTTCTGGCTAATAAAGGAAAT
TTATTTTCATTGCAATAGTGTGTTGGAATTTTTTGTGTCTCTCACTCGGAAGGACATATGGGAGGGCAAA
TCATTTAAAACATCAGAATGAGTATTTGGTTTAGAGTTTGGCAACATATGCCCATATGCTGGCTGCCATG
AACAAAGGTTGGCTATAAAGAGGTCATCAGTATATGAAACAGCCCCCTGCTGTCCATTCCTTATTCCATA
GAAAAGCCTTGACTTGAGGTTAGATTTTTTTTATATTTTGTTTTGTGTTATTTTTTTCTTTAACATCCCT
AAAATTTTCCTTACATGTTTTACTAGCCAGATTTTTCCTCCTCTCCTGACTACTCCCAGTCATAGCTGTC
CCTCTTCTCTTATGGAGATCCCTCGACCTGCAGCCCAAGCTTGGCGTAATCATGGTCATAGCTGTTTCCT
GTGTGAAATTGTTATCCGCTCACAATTCCACACAACATACGAGCCGGAAGCATAAAGTGTAAAGCCTGGG
GTGCCTAATGAGTGAGCTAACTCACATTAATTGCGTTGCGCTCACTGCCCGCTTTCCAGTCGGGAAACCT
GTCGTGCCAGCGGATCCGCATCTCAATTAGTCAGCAACCATAGTCCCGCCCCTAACTCCGCCCAGTTCCG
CCCATTCTCCGCCCCATGGCTGACTAATTTTTTTTATTTATGCAGAGGCCGAGGCCGCCTCGGCCTCTGA
GCTATTCCAGAAGTAGTGAGGAGGCTTTTTTGGAGGCCTAGGCTTTTGCAAAAAGCTAACTTGTTTATTG
CAGCTTATAATGGTTACAAATAAAGCAATAGCATCACAAATTTCACAAATAAAGCATTTTTTTCACTGCA
TTCTAGTTGTGGTTTGTCCAAACTCATCAATGTATCTTATCATGTCTGGATCCGCTGCATTAATGAATCG
GCCAACGCGCGGGGAGAGGCGGTTTGCGTATTGGGCGCTCTTCCGCTTCCTCGCTCACTGACTCGCTGCG
CTCGGTCGTTCGGCTGCGGCGAGCGGTATCAGCTCACTCAAAGGCGGTAATACGGTTATCCACAGAATCA
GGGGATAACGCAGGAAAGAACATGTGAGCAAAAGGCCAGCAAAAGGCCAGGAACCGTAAAAAGGCCGCGT
TGCTGGCGTTTTTCCATAGGCTCCGCCCCCCTGACGAGCATCACAAAAATCGACGCTCAAGTCAGAGGTG
GCGAAACCCGACAGGACTATAAAGATACCAGGCGTTTCCCCCTGGAAGCTCCCTCGTGCGCTCTCCTGTT
CCGACCCTGCCGCTTACCGGATACCTGTCCGCCTTTCTCCCTTCGGGAAGCGTGGCGCTTTCTCATAGCT
CACGCTGTAGGTATCTCAGTTCGGTGTAGGTCGTTCGCTCCAAGCTGGGCTGTGTGCACGAACCCCCCGT
TCAGCCCGACCGCTGCGCCTTATCCGGTAACTATCGTCTTGAGTCCAACCCGGTAAGACACGACTTATCG
CCACTGGCAGCAGCCACTGGTAACAGGATTAGCAGAGCGAGGTATGTAGGCGGTGCTACAGAGTTCTTGA
AGTGGTGGCCTAACTACGGCTACACTAGAAGAACAGTATTTGGTATCTGCGCTCTGCTGAAGCCAGTTAC
CTTCGGAAAAAGAGTTGGTAGCTCTTGATCCGGCAAACAAACCACCGCTGGTAGCGGTGGTTTTTTTGTT
TGCAAGCAGCAGATTACGCGCAGAAAAAAAGGATCTCAAGAAGATCCTTTGATCTTTTCTACGGGGTCTG
ACGCTCAGTGGAACGAAAACTCACGTTAAGGGATTTTGGTCATGAGATTATCAAAAAGGATCTTCACCTA
GATCCTTTTAAATTAAAAATGAAGTTTTAAATCAATCTAAAGTATATATGAGTAAACTTGGTCTGACAGT
TACCAATGCTTAATCAGTGAGGCACCTATCTCAGCGATCTGTCTATTTCGTTCATCCATAGTTGCCTGAC
TCCCCGTCGTGTAGATAACTACGATACGGGAGGGCTTACCATCTGGCCCCAGTGCTGCAATGATACCGCG
AGACCCACGCTCACCGGCTCCAGATTTATCAGCAATAAACCAGCCAGCCGGAAGGGCCGAGCGCAGAAGT
GGTCCTGCAACTTTATCCGCCTCCATCCAGTCTATTAATTGTTGCCGGGAAGCTAGAGTAAGTAGTTCGC
CAGTTAATAGTTTGCGCAACGTTGTTGCCATTGCTACAGGCATCGTGGTGTCACGCTCGTCGTTTGGTAT
GGCTTCATTCAGCTCCGGTTCCCAACGATCAAGGCGAGTTACATGATCCCCCATGTTGTGCAAAAAAGCG
GTTAGCTCCTTCGGTCCTCCGATCGTTGTCAGAAGTAAGTTGGCCGCAGTGTTATCACTCATGGTTATGG
CAGCACTGCATAATTCTCTTACTGTCATGCCATCCGTAAGATGCTTTTCTGTGACTGGTGAGTACTCAAC
CAAGTCATTCTGAGAATAGTGTATGCGGCGACCGAGTTGCTCTTGCCCGGCGTCAATACGGGATAATACC
GCGCCACATAGCAGAACTTTAAAAGTGCTCATCATTGGAAAACGTTCTTCGGGGCGAAAACTCTCAAGGA
TCTTACCGCTGTTGAGATCCAGTTCGATGTAACCCACTCGTGCACCCAACTGATCTTCAGCATCTTTTAC
TTTCACCAGCGTTTCTGGGTGAGCAAAAACAGGAAGGCAAAATGCCGCAAAAAAGGGAATAAGGGCGACA
CGGAAATGTTGAATACTCATACTCTTCCTTTTTCAATATTATTGAAGCATTTATCAGGGTTATTGTCTCA
TGAGCGGATACATATTTGAATGTATTTAGAAAAATAAACAAATAGGGGTTCCGCGCACATTTCCCCGAAA
AGTGCCACCTGGGTCGACATTGATTATTGACTAGTTATTAATAGTAATCAATTACGGGGTCATTAGTTCA
TAGCCCATATATGGAGTTCCGCGTTACATAACTTACGGTAAATGGCCCGCCTGGCTGACCGCCCAACGAC
CCCCGCCCATTGACGTCAATAATGACGTATGTTCCCATAGTAACGCCAATAGGGACTTTCCATTGACGTC
AATGGGTGGAGTATTTACGGTAAACTGCCCACTTGGCAGTACATCAAGTGTATCATATGCCAAGTACGCC
CCCTATTGACGTCAATGACGGTAAATGGCCCGCCTGGCATTATGCCCAGTACATGACCTTATGGGACTTT
CCTACTTGGCAGTACATCTACGTATTAGTCATCGCTATTACCATGGTCGAGGTGAGCCCCACGTTCTGCT
TCACTCTCCCCATCTCCCCCCCCTCCCCACCCCCAATTTTGTATTTATTTATTTTTTAATTATTTTGTGC
AGCGATGGGGGCGGGGGGGGGGGGGGGCGCGCGCCAGGCGGGGCGGGGCGGGGCGAGGGGCGGGGCGGGG
CGAGGCGGAGAGGTGCGGCGGCAGCCAATCAGAGCGGCGCGCTCCGAAAGTTTCCTTTTATGGCGAGGCG
GCGGCGGCGGCGGCCCTATAAAAAGCGAAGCGCGCGGCGGGCGGGAGTCGCTGCGCGCTGCCTTCGCCCC
GTGCCCCGCTCCGCCGCCGCCTCGCGCCGCCCGCCCCGGCTCTGACTGACCGCGTTACTCCCACAGGTGA
GCGGGCGGGACGGCCCTTCTCCTCCGGGCTGTAATTAGCGCTTGGTTTAATGACGGCTTGTTTCTTTTCT
GTGGCTGCGTGAAAGCCTTGAGGGGCTCCGGGAGGGCCCTTTGTGCGGGGGGAGCGGCTCGGGGGGTGCG
TGCGTGTGTGTGTGCGTGGGGAGCGCCGCGTGCGGCTCCGCGCTGCCCGGCGGCTGTGAGCGCTGCGGGC
GCGGCGCGGGGCTTTGTGCGCTCCGCAGTGTGCGCGAGGGGAGCGCGGCCGGGGGCGGTGCCCCGCGGTG
CGGGGGGGGCTGCGAGGGGAACAAAGGCTGCGTGCGGGGTGTGTGCGTGGGGGGGTGAGCAGGGGGTGTG
GGCGCGTCGGTCGGGCTGCAACCCCCCCTGCACCCCCCTCCCCGAGTTGCTGAGCACGGCCCGGCTTCGG
GTGCGGGGCTCCGTACGGGGCGTGGCGCGGGGCTCGCCGTGCCGGGCGGGGGGTGGCGGCAGGTGGGGGT
GCCGGGCGGGGCGGGGCCGCCTCGGGCCGGGGAGGGCTCGGGGGAGGGGCGCGGCGGCCCCCGGAGCGCC
GGCGGCTGTCGAGGCGCGGCGAGCCGCAGCCATTGCCTTTTATGGTAATCGTGCGAGAGGGCGCAGGGAC
TTCCTTTGTCCCAAATCTGTGCGGAGCCGAAATCTGGGAGGCGCCGCCGCACCCCCTCTAGCGGGCGCGG
GGCGAAGCGGTGCGGCGCCGGCAGGAAGGAAATGGGCGGGGAGGGCCTTCGTGCGTCGCCGCGCCGCCGT
CCCCTTCTCCCTCTCCAGCCTCGGGGCTGTCCGCGGGGGGACGGCTGCCTTCGGGGGGGACGGGGCAGGG
CGGGGTTCGGCTTCTGGCGTGTGACCGGCGGCTCTAGAGCCTCTGCTAACCATGTTCATGCCTTCTTCTT
TTTCCTACAGCTCCTGGGCAACGTGCTGGTTATTGTGCTGTCTCATCATTTTGGCAAAGAATTGATTAAT
TCGAGCGAAGGCGCGCCCATTACTCGCATCCATTCTCAGGCTGTCTCGTCTCGTCTCGCACGCGTGCCGC
CACCATGGAGAAGAAGATGAGCGGATCTCGTCCCACACAGTCCAGCGAGGGATCTCGTAGATCTCGTCAC
TCCGCTCGTATCATCGCTCAGACCACCGTGGACGCCAAACTGCACGCCGATTTCGAGGAGAGCGGCTCCT
CCTTTGATTACTCCACCAGCGTGAGGGTGACTGGTCCCGTGGTCGAGAACCAGCCTCCTAGGAGCGACAA
GGTCACCACAACCTACCTCCATCATATCCAGAAGGGCAAGCTGATCCAGCCCTTTGGATGTTTACTGGCT
TTAGACGAAAAGACCTTCAAGGTCATCGCCTACTCCGAGAACGCCTCCGAACTGCTCACAATGGCTTCCC
ACGCCGTGCCTAGCGTGGGAGAGCACCCCGTTCTGGGCATCGGCACCGATATCAGATCTTTATTTACCGC
TCCCAGCGCTTCCGCTTTACAGAAGGCTCTCGGCTTCGGCGACGTGTCTTTACTGAACCCTATCCTCGTC
CATTGTCGTACATCCGCCAAGCCCTTCTACGCCATTATCCATAGGGTGACCGGATCCATCATCATCGACT
TCGAACCCGTTAAGCCCTATGAAGTGCCCATGACAGCCGCCGGAGCTTTACAGAGCTATAAGCTGGCCGC
CAAGGCCATCACCAGACTCCAGTCTTTACCCAGCGGAAGCATGGAGAGGCTGTGCGACACCATGGTGCAA
GAAGTCTTCGAGCTGACTGGTTACGATCGTGTCATGGCCTACAAGTTCCACGAGGACGACCACGGCGAGG
TGGTGAGCGAAGTGACCAAGCCCGGTTTAGAACCCTATTTAGGTTTACACTATCCCGCCACAGACATCCC
CCAAGCTGCCAGATTTTTATTTATGAAGAACAAGGTGAGAATGATCGTGGACTGCAACGCCAAGCACGCT
AGGGTTTTACAAGATGAGAAGCTGAGCTTCGATTTAACCCTCTGCGGCAGCACTTTAAGAGCTCCCCACT
CTTGTCATCTGCAATACATGGCCAATATGGACAGCATCGCTTCTTTAGTGATGGCCGTGGTGGTGAATGA
GGAGGATGGAGAGGGCGATGCTCCCGATGCCACCACACAGCCTCAGAAGAGAAAGAGGCTGTGGGGTTTA
GTGGTCTGCCACAACACCACCCCCAGATTTGT
Features (pLannotate 1.2.2; 20 found; start..end, strand, type, name):
    746..1459    +  CDS            cre (fragment): RECR_BPP1 - Experimental evidence at protein level: Swiss-Prot protein existence level 1. Catalyzes site-specific recombination between two 34-base- pair LOXP sites. Its role is to maintain the phage genome as a monomeric unit-copy plasmid in the lysogenic state. From Escherichia phage P1 (Bacteriophage P1).
   1490..1714    +  polyA_signal   bGH poly(A) signal: bovine growth hormone polyadenylation signal
   1718..1739    +  promoter       SV40 promoter (fragment): SV40 enhancer and early promoter
   1877..1948    +  CDS            HBB (fragment): HBB_PONPY - Experimental evidence at transcript level: Swiss-Prot protein existence level 2. Involved in oxygen transport from the lung to the various peripheral tissues. From Pongo pygmaeus (Bornean orangutan).
   2019..2074    +  polyA_signal   β-globin poly(A) signal: rabbit β-globin polyadenylation signal (Gil and Proudfoot, 1987)
   2459..2475    -  protein_bind   lac operator: The lac repressor binds to the lac operator to inhibit transcription in E. coli. This inhibition can be relieved by adding lactose or isopropyl-β-D-thiogalactopyranoside (IPTG). lac repressor encoded by lacI
   2483..2513    -  promoter       lac promoter: promoter for the E. coli lac operon
   2528..2549    -  protein_bind   CAP binding site: CAP binding activates transcription in the presence of cAMP. E. coli catabolite activator protein
   2562..2601    -  CDS            lacI (fragment): lac repressor; lacI; The lac repressor binds to the lac operator to inhibit transcription in E. coli. This inhibition can be relieved by adding lactose or isopropyl-β-D-thiogalactopyranoside (IPTG).
   2608..2630    +  promoter       SV40 promoter (fragment): SV40 enhancer and early promoter
   2634..2768    +  rep_origin     SV40 ori: SV40 origin of replication
   2788..2922    +  polyA_signal   SV40 poly(A) signal: SV40 polyadenylation signal
   2924..2978    -  CDS            lacI (fragment): lac repressor; lacI; The lac repressor binds to the lac operator to inhibit transcription in E. coli. This inhibition can be relieved by adding lactose or isopropyl-β-D-thiogalactopyranoside (IPTG).
   3161..3749    -  rep_origin     ori: high-copy-number ColE1/pMB1/pBR322/pUC origin of replication
   3920..4780    -  CDS            AmpR: β-lactamase; bla; confers resistance to ampicillin, carbenicillin, and related antibiotics
   4781..4885    -  promoter       AmpR promoter: bla
   4916..5295    +  enhancer       CMV enhancer: human cytomegalovirus immediate early enhancer
   5297..5573    +  promoter       chicken β-actin promoter: No description available
   5574..6590    +  intron         chimeric intron: chimera between introns from chicken β-actin and rabbit β-globin
   6737..346     +  CDS            PHYA5 (across the origin): PHYA5_AVESA - Also known as PHY5. Experimental evidence at protein level: Swiss-Prot protein existence level 1. Regulatory photoreceptor which exists in two forms that are reversibly interconvertible by light: the Pr form that absorbs maximally in the red region of the spectrum and the Pfr form that absorbs maximally in the far-red region. Photoconversion of Pr to Pfr induces an array of morphogenic responses, whereas reconversion of Pfr to Pr cancels the induction of those responses. Pfr controls the expression of a number of nuclear genes including those encoding the small subunit of ribulos
