[The description below was written by a language model from this plasmid's Addgene catalogue record and pLannotate feature annotations shown in this document.]
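Description:
CT361 is a 7,872 bp mammalian expression plasmid encoding one half of a red light-inducible split Cre recombinase. The backbone is recorded as unknown, but the annotated features show a CAG-type expression unit (CMV enhancer, chicken β-actin promoter and a chimeric β-actin/β-globin intron). The plasmid is propagated in E. coli through a high-copy ColE1/pUC-type origin with ampicillin selection from a β-lactamase gene under its own promoter. Remnants of lac regulatory elements, an SV40 origin of replication and an SV40 polyadenylation signal are also present, but no mammalian selection marker is annotated.

The insert is named Cre-106C-PhyA. In the feature table, an open reading frame matching a plant phytochrome A photoreceptor begins downstream of the chimeric intron and spans the sequence origin. It is followed on the same strand by a fragment of bacteriophage P1 Cre, which the name suggests is the C-terminal portion from a split near residue 106. The annotated order therefore places the phytochrome segment upstream of the Cre fragment, whatever the insert name implies. A bGH polyadenylation signal follows the Cre fragment, with rabbit β-globin poly(A) sequences further downstream. The catalogue gives the insert species as human, although the matched parts are of phage and plant origin; the closest phytochrome hit is an oat protein, and the record does not state the actual source.

Phytochromes switch reversibly between red- and far-red-absorbing states, so the design presumably relies on red light driving association with a partner protein fused to the complementary N-terminal Cre fragment, reconstituting loxP recombination. That partner construct is not described in this record. The associated work concerns multiplexed light-inducible recombinases for controlling cell fate, Boolean logic and cell patterning in mammalian cells.
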