Addgene plasmid #233672: CT361
Purpose: Red light-inducible Cre-C
Depositing lab: Wilson Wong. Depositing organization: Boston University Main Campus. Publication: Multiplexing light-inducible recombinases to control cell fate, Boolean logic, and cell patterning in mammalian cells. Tous C, Kinstlinger IS, Rice MEL, Deng J, Wong WW. Sci Adv. 2025 May 9;11(19):eadt1971. doi: 10.1126/sciadv.adt1971. Epub 2025 May 9. PubMed 40344052.
Backbone
  Vector backbone: Unknown
  Vector type: Mammalian Expression
Growth in bacteria
  Bacterial resistance: Ampicillin, 100 μg/mL
  Growth temperature: 37°C
  Growth strain: DH5alpha
  Copy number: High Copy
Gene/Insert
  Gene/Insert name: Cre-106C-PhyA
  Species: H. sapiens (human)
  Mutation: None
  Cloning method: Gibson Cloning
Terms and licenses: Academic/Nonprofit Terms; Industry Terms: Not Available to Industry
How to cite: CT361 was a gift from Wilson Wong (Addgene plasmid # 233672 ; http://n2t.net/addgene:233672 ; RRID:Addgene_233672)
